Addgene plasmid #138274: pBV-luc TOP2A 1kb promoter
Purpose: Luciferase reporter plasmid driven by TOP2A promoter
Depositing lab: Wen Xue. Depositing organization: University of Massachusetts, Worcester. Publication: Depletion of TRRAP induces p53-independent senescence in liver cancer by downregulating mitotic genes. Kwan SY, Sheel A, Song CQ, Zhang XO, Jiang T, Dang H, Cao Y, Ozata DM, Mou H, Yin H, Weng Z, Wang XW, Xue W. Hepatology. 2019 Jun 12. doi: 10.1002/hep.30807. PubMed 31188495.
Backbone
  Vector backbone: pBV-luc
  Backbone manufacturer: Bert Vogelstein (Addgene plasmid #16539)
  Backbone size w/o insert (bp): 4867
  Total vector size (bp): 5839
  Vector type: Mammalian Expression, Luciferase
Growth in bacteria
  Bacterial resistance: Ampicillin, 100 μg/mL
  Growth temperature: 37°C
  Growth strain: DH5alpha
  Copy number: High Copy
Gene/Insert
  Gene/Insert name: TOP2A promoter sequence
  Species: H. sapiens (human)
  Insert size (bp): 1000
  Cloning method: Gibson Cloning
  Sequencing primers: 5′ ctagcaaaataggctgtccc
Terms and licenses: Academic/Nonprofit Terms; Industry Terms: Not Available to Industry
How to cite: pBV-luc TOP2A 1kb promoter was a gift from Wen Xue (Addgene plasmid # 138274 ; http://n2t.net/addgene:138274 ; RRID:Addgene_138274)
