[The description below was written by a language model from this plasmid's Addgene catalogue record and pLannotate feature annotations shown in this document.]
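Description:
pBV-luc TOP2A 1kb promoter is a mammalian firefly luciferase reporter plasmid built on the pBV-luc backbone, in which roughly 1 kb of human TOP2A promoter sequence was inserted by Gibson cloning to give a 5,839 bp construct. It is propagated in E. coli as a high-copy plasmid through a ColE1/pUC-type origin and is selected with ampicillin via the β-lactamase gene and its own bla promoter. An f1 bacteriophage origin is also present. Short annotated fragments of lacZα, a tetracycline resistance gene and SV40 large T antigen appear to be non-functional remnants of the backbone's cloning history.

The reporter unit consists of the enhanced luc+ firefly luciferase coding sequence followed by an SV40 polyadenylation signal. The automated feature table does not annotate the TOP2A promoter itself. However, the unannotated stretch of about 1.1 kb between the upstream pause site and the start of luciferase matches the expected position and size of the insert. Upstream of this region lie a synthetic poly(A) signal and an RNA polymerase II transcriptional pause site from the human α2 globin gene. These elements are commonly used to stop read-through transcription from the plasmid backbone, so that luciferase output reflects the activity of the cloned promoter rather than spurious upstream transcripts.

After transfection into mammalian cells, luciferase activity serves as a readout of TOP2A promoter activity. The associated publication concerns TRRAP depletion, senescence and downregulation of mitotic genes in liver cancer, which suggests the plasmid was used to test transcriptional regulation of TOP2A in that setting. No mammalian selection marker is annotated, which fits use in transient reporter assays.
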