Features (pLannotate 1.2.2; 11 found; start..end, strand, type, name):
      1..92      +  misc_feature   pause site: RNA polymerase II transcriptional pause signal from the human α2 globin gene
   1208..2860    +  CDS            luciferase: firefly luciferase; luc+; enhanced luc+ version of the luciferase gene
   2901..3022    -  polyA_signal   SV40 poly(A) signal: SV40 polyadenylation signal
   3045..3113    -  CDS            large T antigen (fragment): large T antigen from SV40 (simian virus 40)
   3129..3261    +  CDS            TcR (fragment): tetracycline efflux protein; tet; confers resistance to tetracycline
   3441..4029    -  rep_origin     ori: high-copy-number ColE1/pMB1/pBR322/pUC origin of replication
   4200..5060    -  CDS            AmpR: β-lactamase; bla; confers resistance to ampicillin, carbenicillin, and related antibiotics
   5061..5165    -  promoter       AmpR promoter: bla
   5192..5620    +  rep_origin     f1 ori (sequence partly withheld): f1 bacteriophage origin of replication; arrow indicates direction of (+) strand synthesis
   5652..5719    -  CDS            lacZα (fragment): LacZα fragment of β-galactosidase; lacZ fragment
   5778..5826    +  polyA_signal   poly(A) signal: synthetic polyadenylation signal
>Addgene plasmid #138274 | pBV-luc TOP2A 1kb promoter | addgene full sequence | sequence record 275163 | Addgene NGS Result
AACATACGCTCTCCATCAAAACAAAACGAAACAAAACAAACTAGCAAAATAGGCTGTCCCCAGTGCAAGT
GCAGGTGCCAGAACATTTCTCTATCGATAGGTACCGAGCTCTTACGCGTGCTAGCCATTCCCCTCGCTAA
CAACGTCAGAACAGAGGACAGTTTTTAGATTTCAGGGATCTTAAATAGATTGGCAGTTCCTGGAGAATAA
ACATCCTTTGCTTTTCTCCTGCACACTTTTGCCTCAGGCCACCCCTTCCCGCTTCCAAAGCCCATCTCTT
CCAAGCTTTCCGCACGAGAAAACAAGTGAGCCCTTCTCATTGGCCAGATTCCCTGTCAATCTCTCCGCTA
TGACGCCGAGTGGTGCCTTTTGAAGCCTCTCTAGTCCCGCCTCCCTAACCTGATTGGTTTATTCAAACAA
ACCCCGGCCAACTCAGCCGTTCATAGGTGGATATAAAAGGCAAGCTACGATTGGTTCTTCTGGACGGAGA
CGGTGAGAGCGAGTCAGGGATTGGCTGGTCTGCTTCGGGCGGGCTAAAGGAAGGTTCAAGTGGAGCTCTC
CTAACCGACGCGCGTCTGTGGAGAAGCGGCTTGGTCGGGGGTGGTCTCGTGGGGTCCTGCCTGTTTAGTC
GCTTTCAGGGTTCTTGAGCCCCTTCACGACCGTCACCATGGAAGTGTCACCATTGCAGGTACGGCTCGCG
GGGGGGACTGGCGGTGGAGCCTCCGCGCGGCCCGGGCATCTCTCTGGCCGCCCGTGACGGGTGAAGCTCT
GGGGCTGCGGTCAGGCCGGCGACCGGCTTGGGAGCCCATATTCTCCATTCCCGGTTCCGGGGTGATCGTG
GAGAGGCGGAAGCCCCTTCTGGTGCTAGTAGTGAAGTATGACCCGGCTTCCAGGGTGTCGTGCGTTGTTG
CCCTGTTTCTAGGGGCAGGAGTCCGTTGGTCCCGTAGTGGATCCATGTTACAGCGGCCCGGGTGCGACGT
TATTGAGTCGCGCGTACAGATGCTTTCCCCTCCTGCCCGCTGCTTGAAAACGGTCTTGAATGTCCCCGAT
CTTGGAAAGGGCAGAGCCTAGCACAGTGTTTCTCTGGAGCAGCTGGCCAGCTTACAAAAGCGCCCCCTTC
CTGAGGAATTCGGGTATATAATGGATCCGGTATCGAGATCTGCGATCTAAGTAAGCTTGGCATTCCGGTA
CTGTTGGTAAAGCCACCATGGAAGACGCCAAAAACATAAAGAAAGGCCCGGCGCCATTCTATCCGCTGGA
AGATGGAACCGCTGGAGAGCAACTGCATAAGGCTATGAAGAGATACGCCCTGGTTCCTGGAACAATTGCT
TTTACAGATGCACATATCGAGGTGGACATCACTTACGCTGAGTACTTCGAAATGTCCGTTCGGTTGGCAG
AAGCTATGAAACGATATGGGCTGAATACAAATCACAGAATCGTCGTATGCAGTGAAAACTCTCTTCAATT
CTTTATGCCGGTGTTGGGCGCGTTATTTATCGGAGTTGCAGTTGCGCCCGCGAACGACATTTATAATGAA
CGTGAATTGCTCAACAGTATGGGCATTTCGCAGCCTACCGTGGTGTTCGTTTCCAAAAAGGGGTTGCAAA
AAATTTTGAACGTGCAAAAAAAGCTCCCAATCATCCAAAAAATTATTATCATGGATTCTAAAACGGATTA
CCAGGGATTTCAGTCGATGTACACGTTCGTCACATCTCATCTACCTCCCGGTTTTAATGAATACGATTTT
GTGCCAGAGTCCTTCGATAGGGACAAGACAATTGCACTGATCATGAACTCCTCTGGATCTACTGGTCTGC
CTAAAGGTGTCGCTCTGCCTCATAGAACTGCCTGCGTGAGATTCTCGCATGCCAGAGATCCTATTTTTGG
CAATCAAATCATTCCGGATACTGCGATTTTAAGTGTTGTTCCATTCCATCACGGTTTTGGAATGTTTACT
ACACTCGGATATTTGATATGTGGATTTCGAGTCGTCTTAATGTATAGATTTGAAGAAGAGCTGTTTCTGA
GGAGCCTTCAGGATTACAAGATTCAAAGTGCGCTGCTGGTGCCAACCCTATTCTCCTTCTTCGCCAAAAG
CACTCTGATTGACAAATACGATTTATCTAATTTACACGAAATTGCTTCTGGTGGCGCTCCCCTCTCTAAG
GAAGTCGGGGAAGCGGTTGCCAAGAGGTTCCATCTGCCAGGTATCAGGCAAGGATATGGGCTCACTGAGA
CTACATCAGCTATTCTGATTACACCCGAGGGGGATGATAAACCGGGCGCGGTCGGTAAAGTTGTTCCATT
TTTTGAAGCGAAGGTTGTGGATCTGGATACCGGGAAAACGCTGGGCGTTAATCAAAGAGGCGAACTGTGT
GTGAGAGGTCCTATGATTATGTCCGGTTATGTAAACAATCCGGAAGCGACCAACGCCTTGATTGACAAGG
ATGGATGGCTACATTCTGGAGACATAGCTTACTGGGACGAAGACGAACACTTCTTCATCGTTGACCGCCT
GAAGTCTCTGATTAAGTACAAAGGCTATCAGGTGGCTCCCGCTGAATTGGAATCCATCTTGCTCCAACAC
CCCAACATCTTCGACGCAGGTGTCGCAGGTCTTCCCGACGATGACGCCGGTGAACTTCCCGCCGCCGTTG
TTGTTTTGGAGCACGGAAAGACGATGACGGAAAAAGAGATCGTGGATTACGTCGCCAGTCAAGTAACAAC
CGCGAAAAAGTTGCGCGGAGGAGTTGTGTTTGTGGACGAAGTACCGAAAGGTCTTACCGGAAAACTCGAC
GCAAGAAAAATCAGAGAGATCCTCATAAAGGCCAAGAAGGGCGGAAAGATCGCCGTGTAATTCTAGAGTC
GGGGCGGCCGGCCGCTTCGAGCAGACATGATAAGATACATTGATGAGTTTGGACAAACCACAACTAGAAT
GCAGTGAAAAAAATGCTTTATTTGTGAAATTTGTGATGCTATTGCTTTATTTGTAACCATTATAAGCTGC
AATAAACAAGTTAACAACAACAATTGCATTCATTTTATGTTTCAGGTTCAGGGGGAGGTGTGGGAGGTTT
TTTAAAGCAAGTAAAACCTCTACAAATGTGGTAAAATCGATAAGGATCCGTCGACCGATGCCCTTGAGAG
CCTTCAACCCAGTCAGCTCCTTCCGGTGGGCGCGGGGCATGACTATCGTCGCCGCACTTATGACTGTCTT
CTTTATCATGCAACTCGTAGGACAGGTGCCGGCAGCGCTCTTCCGCTTCCTCGCTCACTGACTCGCTGCG
CTCGGTCGTTCGGCTGCGGCGAGCGGTATCAGCTCACTCAAAGGCGGTAATACGGTTATCCACAGAATCA
GGGGATAACGCAGGAAAGAACATGTGAGCAAAAGGCCAGCAAAAGGCCAGGAACCGTAAAAAGGCCGCGT
TGCTGGCGTTTTTCCATAGGCTCCGCCCCCCTGACGAGCATCACAAAAATCGACGCTCAAGTCAGAGGTG
GCGAAACCCGACAGGACTATAAAGATACCAGGCGTTTCCCCCTGGAAGCTCCCTCGTGCGCTCTCCTGTT
CCGACCCTGCCGCTTACCGGATACCTGTCCGCCTTTCTCCCTTCGGGAAGCGTGGCGCTTTCTCATAGCT
CACGCTGTAGGTATCTCAGTTCGGTGTAGGTCGTTCGCTCCAAGCTGGGCTGTGTGCACGAACCCCCCGT
TCAGCCCGACCGCTGCGCCTTATCCGGTAACTATCGTCTTGAGTCCAACCCGGTAAGACACGACTTATCG
CCACTGGCAGCAGCCACTGGTAACAGGATTAGCAGAGCGAGGTATGTAGGCGGTGCTACAGAGTTCTTGA
AGTGGTGGCCTAACTACGGCTACACTAGAAGAACAGTATTTGGTATCTGCGCTCTGCTGAAGCCAGTTAC
CTTCGGAAAAAGAGTTGGTAGCTCTTGATCCGGCAAACAAACCACCGCTGGTAGCGGTGGTTTTTTTGTT
TGCAAGCAGCAGATTACGCGCAGAAAAAAAGGATCTCAAGAAGATCCTTTGATCTTTTCTACGGGGTCTG
ACGCTCAGTGGAACGAAAACTCACGTTAAGGGATTTTGGTCATGAGATTATCAAAAAGGATCTTCACCTA
GATCCTTTTAAATTAAAAATGAAGTTTTAAATCAATCTAAAGTATATATGAGTAAACTTGGTCTGACAGT
TACCAATGCTTAATCAGTGAGGCACCTATCTCAGCGATCTGTCTATTTCGTTCATCCATAGTTGCCTGAC
TCCCCGTCGTGTAGATAACTACGATACGGGAGGGCTTACCATCTGGCCCCAGTGCTGCAATGATACCGCG
AGACCCACGCTCACCGGCTCCAGATTTATCAGCAATAAACCAGCCAGCCGGAAGGGCCGAGCGCAGAAGT
GGTCCTGCAACTTTATCCGCCTCCATCCAGTCTATTAATTGTTGCCGGGAAGCTAGAGTAAGTAGTTCGC
CAGTTAATAGTTTGCGCAACGTTGTTGCCATTGCTACAGGCATCGTGGTGTCACGCTCGTCGTTTGGTAT
GGCTTCATTCAGCTCCGGTTCCCAACGATCAAGGCGAGTTACATGATCCCCCATGTTGTGCAAAAAAGCG
GTTAGCTCCTTCGGTCCTCCGATCGTTGTCAGAAGTAAGTTGGCCGCAGTGTTATCACTCATGGTTATGG
CAGCACTGCATAATTCTCTTACTGTCATGCCATCCGTAAGATGCTTTTCTGTGACTGGTGAGTACTCAAC
CAAGTCATTCTGAGAATAGTGTATGCGGCGACCGAGTTGCTCTTGCCCGGCGTCAATACGGGATAATACC
GCGCCACATAGCAGAACTTTAAAAGTGCTCATCATTGGAAAACGTTCTTCGGGGCGAAAACTCTCAAGGA
TCTTACCGCTGTTGAGATCCAGTTCGATGTAACCCACTCGTGCACCCAACTGATCTTCAGCATCTTTTAC
TTTCACCAGCGTTTCTGGGTGAGCAAAAACAGGAAGGCAAAATGCCGCAAAAAAGGGAATAAGGGCGACA
CGGAAATGTTGAATACTCATACTCTTCCTTTTTCAATATTATTGAAGCATTTATCAGGGTTATTGTCTCA
TGAGCGGATACATATTTGAATGTATTTAGAAAAATAAACAAATAGGGGTTCCGCGCACATTTCCCCGAAA
AGTGCCACCTG
[124 nt withheld, positions 5192-5315]
C
[91 nt withheld, positions 5317-5407]
A
[49 nt withheld, positions 5409-5457]
CCTTTGACGTTGGAGTCCACGTTCTTT
[37 nt withheld, positions 5485-5521]
ACCCTATCTCGGTCTATTCTTTTGATTTATAAGGGATTTTGCCGATTTCGGCCTATTGGTTAAAAAATGA
GCTGATTTAACAAAAATTTAACGCGAATTTTAACAAAATATTAACGCTTACAATTTGCCATTCGCCATTC
AGGCTGCGCAACTGTTGGGAAGGGCGATCGGTGCGGGCCTCTTCGCTATTACGCCAGCCCAAGCTACCAT
GATAAGTAAGTAATATTAAGGTACGGGAGGTACTTGGAGCGGCCGCAATAAAATATCTTTATTTTCATTA
CATCTGTGTGTTGGTTTTTTGTGTGAATCGATAGTACT
